LOCUS       Exported 743 bp ds-DNA linear SYN 18-MAY-2021
DEFINITION  synthetic linear DNA
ACCESSION   .
VERSION     .
KEYWORDS    pDONR223-NEK11
SOURCE      synthetic DNA construct
  ORGANISM  synthetic DNA construct
REFERENCE   1 (bases 1 to 743)
  AUTHORS   Johannessen CM, Boehm JS, Kim SY, Thomas SR, Wardwell L, Johnson LA,
            Emery CM, Stransky N, Cogdill AP, Barretina J, Caponigro G,
            Hieronymus H, Murray RR, Salehi-Ashtiani K, Hill DE, Vidal M, Zhao
            JJ, Yang X, Alkan O, Kim S, Harris JL, Wilson CJ, Myer VE, Finan PM,
            Root DE, Roberts TM, Golub T, Flaherty KT, Dummer R, Weber BL,
            Sellers WR, Schlegel R, Wargo JA, Hahn WC, Garraway LA
  TITLE     COT drives resistance to RAF inhibition through MAP kinase pathway
            reactivation.
  JOURNAL   Nature. 2010 Nov 24. ():.
  PUBMED    21107320
REFERENCE   2 (bases 1 to 743)
  AUTHORS   .
  TITLE     Direct Submission
  JOURNAL   Exported May 18, 2021 from SnapGene Server 1.1.58
            http://www.snapgene.com
FEATURES             Location/Qualifiers
     source          1..743
                     /organism="synthetic DNA construct"
                     /mol_type="other DNA"
     protein_bind    8..107
                     /gene="mutant version of attL"
                     /label=attL1
                     /bound_moiety="LR Clonase(TM)"
                     /note="recombination site for the Gateway(R) LR reaction"
ORIGIN
        1 ctcgggccca ataatgattt tattttgact gatagtgacc tgttcgttgc aacaaattga
       61 tgagcaatgc ttttttataa tgccaacttt gtacaaaaaa gttggcatgc tgaaattcca
      121 agaggcagct aagtgtgtga gtggatcaac agccatttcc acttatccaa agaccttgat
      181 tgcaagaaga tacgtgcttc aacaaaaact tggcagtgga agttttggaa ctgtctatct
      241 ggtttcagac aagaaagcca aacgaggaga ggaattaaag gtacttaagg aaatatctgt
      301 tggagaacta aatccaaatg aaactgtaca ggccaatttg gaagcccaac tcctctccaa
      361 gctggaccac ccagccattg tcaagttcca tgcaagtttt gtggagcaag ataatttctg
      421 cattatcacg gagtactgtg agggccgaga tctggacgat aaaattcagg aatataaaca
      481 agctggaaaa atctttccag aaaatcaaat aatagaatgg tttatccagc tgctgctggg
      541 agttgactac atgcatgaga ggaggatact tcatcgagac ttaaagtcaa agaatgtatt
      601 tctgaaaaat aatctcctta aaattggaga ttttggagtt tctcgacttc taatgggatc
      661 ctgtgacctg gccacaactt taactggaac tccccattat atgagtcctg aggctctgaa
      721 acaccaaggc tatgacacaa agt
//
