>Addgene plasmid #23816 | pDONR223-NEK11 | depositor partial sequence | sequence record 11093 | Author sequence
ATGCTGAAATTCCAAGAGGCAGCTAAGTGTGTGAGTGGATCAACAGCCATTTCCACTTATCCAAAGACCT
TGATTGCAAGAAGATACGTGCTTCAACAAAAACTTGGCAGTGGAAGTTTTGGAACTGTCTATCTGGTTTC
AGACAAGAAAGCCAAACGAGGAGAGGAATTAAAGGTACTTAAGGAAATATCTGTTGGAGAACTAAATCCA
AATGAAACTGTACAGGCCAATTTGGAAGCCCAACTCCTCTCCAAGCTGGACCACCCAGCCATTGTCAAGT
TCCATGCAAGTTTTGTGGAGCAAGATAATTTCTGCATTATCACGGAGTACTGTGAGGGCCGAGATCTGGA
CGATAAAATTCAGGAATATAAACAAGCTGGAAAAATCTTTCCAGAAAATCAAATAATAGAATGGTTTATC
CAGCTGCTGCTGGGAGTTGACTACATGCATGAGAGGAGGATACTTCATCGAGACTTAAAGTCAAAGAATG
TATTTCTGAAAAATAATCTCCTTAAAATTGGAGATTTTGGAGTTTCTCGACTTCTAATGGGATCCTGTGA
CCTGGCCACAACTTTAACTGGAACTCCCCATTATATGAGTCCTGAGGCTCTGAAACACCAAGGCTATGAC
ACAAAGTCGGACATCTGGTCACTGGCATGCATTTTGTATGAGATGTGCTGCATGAATCATGCATTCGCTG
GCTCCAATTTCTTATCCATTGTTTTAAAAATTGTTGAAGGTGACACACCTTCTCTCCCTGAGAGATATCC
AAAAGAACTAAATGCCATCATGGAAAGCATGTTGAACAAGAATCCTTCATTAAGACCATCTGCTATCGAA
ATTTTAAAAATCCCTTACCTTGATGAGCAGCTACAGAACCTAATGTGTAGATATTCAGAAATGACTCTGG
AAGACAAAAATTTGGATTGTCAGAAGGAGGCTGCTCATATAATTAATGCCATGCAAAAAAGGATCCACCT
GCAGACTCTGAGGGCACTGTCAGAAGTACAGAAAATGACGCCAAGAGAAAGGATGCGGCTGAGGAAGCTC
CAGGCGGCTGATGAGAAAGCCAGGAAGCTGAAAAAGATTGTGGAAGAAAAATATGAAGAAAATAGCAAAC
GAATGCAAGAATTGAGATCTCGGAACTTTCAGCAGCTGAGTGTTGATGTACTCCATGAAAAAACACATTT
AAAAGGAATGGAAGAAAAGGAGGAGCAACCTGAGGGAAGACTTTCTTGTTCACCCCAGGACGAGGATGAA
GAGAGGTGGCAAGGCAGGGAAGAGGAATCTGATGAACCAACTTTAGAGAACCTGCCTGAGTCTCAGCCTA
TTCCTTCCATGGACCTCCACGAACTTGAATCAATTGTAGAGGATGCCACATCTGACCTTGGATACCATGG
AGACTGTAATCTAATTTCACTAGACGAATACTGGAAAAATGAAAAATAA
