[The description below was written by a language model from this plasmid's Addgene catalogue record and the feature table of its GenBank file.]
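Description:
pDONR223-NEK11 is a Gateway entry clone built on the Invitrogen pDONR223 donor backbone (about 5 kb without insert) and carrying the open reading frame of human NEK11, NIMA (never in mitosis gene a)-related kinase 11, as an insert of roughly 1.45 kb introduced by Gateway cloning. It is a high-copy bacterial plasmid selected with spectinomycin. The record does not name its origin of replication or list any promoter, and the depositor states that the plasmid should not be transfected directly, so it serves as a shuttle for the ORF and not as an expression vector. M13 forward and reverse primer sites flank the insert for sequence verification.

The key design feature is that the NEK11 ORF lacks a stop codon. In an entry clone the insert is flanked by attL recombination sites, so an LR Clonase reaction moves the ORF in frame into a destination vector. That vector then supplies the promoter, a C-terminal epitope tag of choice and the stop codon. The depositors point to a set of four companion lentiviral destination vectors (pLX301 to pLX304), supplied separately, for expressing these ORFs in mammalian cells. The plasmid belongs to a kit of ORF clones associated with a study of resistance to RAF inhibition through MAP kinase pathway reactivation.

The sequence record held for this plasmid is only a 743 bp partial read, not the full construct. Its sole annotated feature is the attL1 site near one end, consistent with a read entering the insert from the flanking backbone. The remainder of the ORF, the second att site and the backbone elements are not covered by the annotation.
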