Addgene plasmid #23816: pDONR223-NEK11
Depositing lab: William Hahn & David Root. Depositing organization: Dana-Farber Cancer Institute. Publication: COT drives resistance to RAF inhibition through MAP kinase pathway reactivation. Johannessen CM, Boehm JS, Kim SY, Thomas SR, Wardwell L, Johnson LA, Emery CM, Stransky N, Cogdill AP, Barretina J, Caponigro G, Hieronymus H, Murray RR, Salehi-Ashtiani K, Hill DE, Vidal M, Zhao JJ, Yang X, Alkan O, Kim S, Harris JL, Wilson CJ, Myer VE, Finan PM, Root DE, Roberts TM, Golub T, Flaherty KT, Dummer R, Weber BL, Sellers WR, Schlegel R, Wargo JA, Hahn WC, Garraway LA. Nature. 2010 Dec 16;468(7326):968-72. doi: 10.1038/nature09627 PubMed 21107320.
Backbone
  Vector backbone: pDONR223
  Backbone manufacturer: Invitrogen
  Backbone size w/o insert (bp): 5005
  Vector type: Gateway Donor vector
Growth in bacteria
  Bacterial resistance: Spectinomycin, 50 μg/mL
  Growth temperature: 37°C
  Growth strain: DH5alpha
  Copy number: High Copy
Gene/Insert
  Gene/Insert name: NEK11 (alt name: NIMA (never in mitosis gene a)- related kinase 11)
  Species: H. sapiens (human)
  Insert size (bp): 1449
  Entrez Gene: NEK11
  Cloning method: Gateway Cloning
  Sequencing primers: 5′ M13pUC-fwd; 3′ M13rev
Terms and licenses: Academic/Nonprofit Terms; Industry Terms: Not Available to Industry
Depositor comments: The ORF has no Stop codon. This design enables easy recombination into a destination vector to add an epitope tag of choice and Stop codon to the ORF. Do NOT use this plasmid directly for transfections. A set of 4 custom lentiviral vectors is available ( pLX301 (http://www.addgene.org/25895/) , pLX302 (http://www.addgene.org/25896/) , pLX303 (http://www.addgene.org/25897/) , pLX304 (http://www.addgene.org/25890/) ) to be used to express these ORFs in mammalian cells. These plasmids are not included in the kit and must be ordered separately.
How to cite: pDONR223-NEK11 was a gift from William Hahn & David Root (Addgene plasmid # 23816 ; http://n2t.net/addgene:23816 ; RRID:Addgene_23816)
